Addgene plasmid #208279: BcLOV-mCh-SOS
Purpose: Expresses BcLOV-SOS for optogenetic activation of Ras/Erk signaling. Includes an mCherry tag.
Depositing lab: Lukasz Bugaj. Depositing organization: University of Pennsylvania. Publication: Optogenetic clustering and membrane translocation of the BcLOV4 photoreceptor. Pal AA, Benman W, Mumford TR, Huang Z, Chow BY, Bugaj LJ. Proc Natl Acad Sci U S A. 2023 Aug 8;120(32):e2221615120. doi: 10.1073/pnas.2221615120. Epub 2023 Aug 1. PubMed 37527339.
Backbone
  Vector backbone: PHR
  Vector type: Lentiviral
Growth in bacteria
  Bacterial resistance: Ampicillin, 100 μg/mL
  Growth temperature: 37°C
  Growth strain: NEB Stable
  Copy number: Unknown
Gene/Insert
  Gene/Insert name: BcLOV-mCh-SOS
  Species: H. sapiens (human); Botrytis cinerea
  Promoter: SFFV
  Cloning method: Gibson Cloning
  Sequencing primers: 5′ gcttcccgagctctataaaagagc; 3′ tgacaacgggccacaactcctc
Terms and licenses: Academic/Nonprofit Terms; Industry Terms: Not Available to Industry
How to cite: BcLOV-mCh-SOS was a gift from Lukasz Bugaj (Addgene plasmid # 208279 ; http://n2t.net/addgene:208279 ; RRID:Addgene_208279)
