[The description below was written by a language model from this plasmid's Addgene catalogue record and pLannotate feature annotations shown in this document.]
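Description:
BcLOV-mCh-SOS is an HIV-1-based lentiviral transfer plasmid of about 13 kb, built on the pHR backbone, for expressing an optogenetic activator of Ras/Erk signaling in mammalian cells. It is propagated in E. coli through a ColE1/pUC-type origin with ampicillin selection (AmpR under its own promoter). The viral portion carries a truncated 5' LTR, the Ψ packaging signal with an adjoining gag fragment, the Rev response element, the cPPT/CTS, and a self-inactivating ΔU3 3' LTR. Genomic RNA can therefore be packaged when helper functions are supplied in trans, while the integrated provirus lacks LTR promoter activity. Outside the LTRs, the annotation picks up an SV40 promoter with gpt fragments, SV40 small t/large T sequences and a poly(A) signal, along with tetracycline-resistance, rop, bom and lacI fragments. These appear to be leftovers of older backbone lineages rather than functional parts of the payload.

Between the LTRs, the SFFV promoter drives a single fusion open reading frame, followed by a WPRE that enhances transcript stability and expression. The fusion consists of BcLOV4, the Botrytis cinerea blue-light photoreceptor, then mCherry, then a fragment of a human SOS Ras guanine nucleotide exchange factor. The annotation tool detects the BcLOV4 portion only as a LOV-domain match to an algal phototropin, and it matches the SOS segment to SOS2. The record does not define the boundaries of the SOS fragment. The associated work concerns light-induced membrane translocation and clustering of BcLOV4. This suggests that illumination recruits the SOS moiety to the membrane, where it can load Ras with GTP and trigger Erk signaling. mCherry allows the protein's expression and localization to be visualized. No mammalian drug-selection marker is annotated within the LTR-flanked region.
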