Features (pLannotate 1.2.2; 35 found; start..end, strand, type, name):
     46..375     +  promoter       SV40 promoter: SV40 enhancer and early promoter
    575..694     +  CDS            gpt (fragment): XGPT_ECOLI - Also known as gpp, gxu. Experimental evidence at protein level: Swiss-Prot protein existence level 1. Purine salvage pathway enzyme that catalyzes the transfer of the ribosyl-5-phosphate group from 5-phospho-alpha-D-ribose 1- diphosphate (PRPP) to the N9 position of the 6-oxopurines guanine and xanthine to form the corresponding ribonucleotides GMP (guanosine 5'- monophosphate) and XMP (xanthosine 5'-monophosphate), with the release of PPi. To a lesser extent, also acts on hypoxanthine (PubMed:9100006, PubMed:3886014). Does not ribophosphorylate adenine (PubMed:3886014). From Esch
    694..1029    +  CDS            gpt (fragment): XGPT_ECOLI - Also known as gpp, gxu. Experimental evidence at protein level: Swiss-Prot protein existence level 1. Purine salvage pathway enzyme that catalyzes the transfer of the ribosyl-5-phosphate group from 5-phospho-alpha-D-ribose 1- diphosphate (PRPP) to the N9 position of the 6-oxopurines guanine and xanthine to form the corresponding ribonucleotides GMP (guanosine 5'- monophosphate) and XMP (xanthosine 5'-monophosphate), with the release of PPi. To a lesser extent, also acts on hypoxanthine (PubMed:9100006, PubMed:3886014). Does not ribophosphorylate adenine (PubMed:3886014). From Esch
   1124..1429    +  CDS            frsA (fragment): FRSA_ECOLI - Also known as yafA. Experimental evidence at protein level: Swiss-Prot protein existence level 1. Catalyzes the hydrolysis of esters (PubMed:15808744). Displays esterase activity toward pNP-butyrate (PubMed:15808744). May stimulate mixed-acid fermentation by acting as a fermentation/respiration switch that down-regulates respiration and up- regulates fermentation rates (PubMed:15169777). From Escherichia coli (strain K12).
   1433..1507    +  CDS            small t antigen (fragment): SV40 (simian virus 40) small t antigen
   1509..1574    +  intron         small t intron: SV40 (simian virus 40) small t antigen intron
   1704..1724    +  CDS            SV40 NLS: nuclear localization signal of SV40 (simian virus 40) large T antigen
   2043..2126    +  CDS            large T antigen (fragment): large T antigen from SV40 (simian virus 40)
   2149..2283    +  polyA_signal   SV40 poly(A) signal: SV40 polyadenylation signal
   2450..2779    +  CDS            nef (fragment): NEF_HV1BR - Experimental evidence at protein level: Swiss-Prot protein existence level 1. Extracellular Nef protein targets CD4(+) T-lymphocytes for apoptosis by interacting with CXCR4 surface receptors (PubMed:14990729). From Human immunodeficiency virus type 1 group M subtype B (isolate BRU/LAI) (HIV-1).
   2827..3084    +  LTR            5' LTR (truncated): truncated 5' long terminal repeat (LTR) from HIV-1
   3131..3256    +  misc_feature   HIV-1 Ψ: packaging signal of human immunodeficiency virus type 1
   3240..3578    +  CDS            HIV-1 gag (fragment): gag protein from human immunodeficiency virus 1; gag
   3753..3986    +  misc_feature   RRE: The Rev response element (RRE) of HIV-1 allows for Rev-dependent mRNA export from the nucleus to the cytoplasm.
   4363..4463    +  CDS            Rev (fragment): human immunodeficiency virus 1 (HIV-1) Rev protein; rev; enhances nuclear export of unspliced and incompletely spliced viral mRNAs
   4500..4617    +  misc_feature   cPPT/CTS: central polypurine tract and central termination sequence of HIV-1
   4654..4686    -  misc_feature   MCS (fragment): pBluescript multiple cloning site
   4770..5177    +  promoter       SFFV promoter: spleen focus-forming virus long terminal repeat (LTR) promoter
   5982..6284    +  CDS            PHOT (fragment): PHOT_CHLRE - Experimental evidence at protein level: Swiss-Prot protein existence level 1. Protein kinase that acts as a blue light photoreceptor (PubMed:15695460, PubMed:24285544). Required for non-photochemical quenching (NPQ), a mechanism that converts and dissipates the harmful excess absorbed light energy into heat and protect the photosynthetic apparatus from photo-oxidative damage (PubMed:27626383). Controls the energy-dependent chlorophyll fluorescence quenching (qE) activity of chlorophyll excited states by inducing the expression of the qE effector protein LHCSR3 in high light intens
   7023..7730    +  CDS            mCherry: mCherry is a basic (constitutively fluorescent) red fluorescent protein published in 2004, derived from Discosoma sp.. It is reported to be a very rapidly-maturing monomer with low acid sensitivity.
   7755..9212    +  CDS            SOS2 (fragment): SOS2_HUMAN - Experimental evidence at protein level: Swiss-Prot protein existence level 1. Promotes the exchange of Ras-bound GDP by GTP. From Homo sapiens (Human).
   9264..9294    +  misc_feature   MCS (fragment): pUC18/19 multiple cloning site
   9295..9313    +  misc_feature   MCS (fragment): pBluescript multiple cloning site
   9313..9901    +  misc_feature   WPRE: woodchuck hepatitis virus posttranscriptional regulatory element
   9902..9924    +  misc_feature   MCS (fragment): pBluescript multiple cloning site
   9941..10009   +  CDS            nef (fragment): NEF_HV1Z2 - Experimental evidence at protein level: Swiss-Prot protein existence level 1. Extracellular Nef protein targets CD4(+) T-lymphocytes for apoptosis by interacting with CXCR4 surface receptors. From Human immunodeficiency virus type 1 group M subtype D (isolate Z2/CDC-Z34) (HIV-1).
  10011..10244   +  LTR            3' LTR (ΔU3): self-inactivating 3' long terminal repeat (LTR) from HIV-1
  10269..10287   -  promoter       SP6 promoter: promoter for bacteriophage SP6 RNA polymerase
  10515..10794   +  CDS            TcR (fragment): tetracycline efflux protein; tet; confers resistance to tetracycline
  10795..10843   -  misc_feature   bom (fragment): basis of mobility region from pBR322
  10945..10980   -  CDS            rop (fragment): Rop protein, which maintains plasmids at low copy number; rop
  11075..11179   +  promoter       AmpR promoter: bla
  11180..12040   +  CDS            AmpR: β-lactamase; bla; confers resistance to ampicillin, carbenicillin, and related antibiotics
  12211..12799   +  rep_origin     ori: high-copy-number ColE1/pMB1/pBR322/pUC origin of replication
  12982..39      +  CDS            lacI (fragment) (across the origin): lac repressor; lacI; The lac repressor binds to the lac operator to inhibit transcription in E. coli. This inhibition can be relieved by adding lactose or isopropyl-β-D-thiogalactopyranoside (IPTG).
>Addgene plasmid #208279 | BcLOV-mCh-SOS | addgene full sequence | sequence record 415149 | Addgene NGS Result
GCCTCTCCCCGCGCGTTGGCCGATTCATTAATGCAGCTGTGGAATGTGTGTCAGTTAGGGTGTGGAAAGT
CCCCAGGCTCCCCAGCAGGCAGAAGTATGCAAAGCATGCATCTCAATTAGTCAGCAACCAGGTGTGGAAA
GTCCCCAGGCTCCCCAGCAGGCAGAAGTATGCAAAGCATGCATCTCAATTAGTCAGCAACCATAGTCCCG
CCCCTAACTCCGCCCATCCCGCCCCTAACTCCGCCCAGTTCCGCCCATTCTCCGCCCCATGGCTGACTAA
TTTTTTTTATTTATGCAGAGGCCGAGGCCGCCTCGGCCTCTGAGCTATTCCAGAAGTAGTGAGGAGGCTT
TTTTGGAGGCCTAGGCTTTTGCAAAAAGCTTGGACACAAGACAGGCTTGCGAGATATGTTTGAGAATACC
ACTTTATCCCGCGTCAGGGAGAGGCAGTGCGTAAAAAGACGCGGACTCATGTGAAATACTGGTTTTTAGT
GCGCCAGATCTCTATAATCTCGCGCAACCTATTTTCCCCTCGAACACTTTTTAAGCCGTAGATAAACAGG
CTGGGACACTTCACATGAGCGAAAAATACATCGTCACCTGGGACATGTTGCAGATCCATGCACGTAAACT
CGCAAGCCGACTGATGCCTTCTGAACAATGGAAAGGCATTATTGCCGTAAGCCGTGGCGGTCTGTACCGG
GTGCGTTACTGGCGCGTGAACTGGGTATTCGTCATGTCGATACCGTTTGTATTTCCAGCTACGATCACGA
CAACCAGCGCGAGCTTAAAGTGCTGAAACGCGCAGAAGGCGATGGCGAAGGCTTCATCGTTATTGATGAC
CTGGTGGATACCGGTGGTACTGCGGTTGCGATTCGTGAAATGTATCCAAAAGCGCACTTTGTCACCATCT
TCGCAAAACCGGCTGGTCGTCCGCTGGTTGATGACTATGTTGTTGATATCCCGCAAGATACCTGGATTGA
ACAGCCGTGGGATATGGGCGTCGTATTCGTCCCGCCAATCTCCGGTCGCTAATCTTTTCAACGCCTGGCA
CTGCCGGGCGTTGTTCTTTTTAACTTCAGGCGGGTTACAATAGTTTCCAGTAAGTATTCTGGAGGCTGCA
TCCATGACACAGGCAAACCTGAGCGAAACCCTGTTCAAACCCCGCTTTAAACATCCTGAAACCTCGACGC
TAGTCCGCCGCTTTAATCACGGCGCACAACCGCCTGTGCAGTCGGCCCTTGATGGTAAAACCATCCCTCA
CTGGTATCGCATGATTAACCGTCTGATGTGGATCTGGCGCGGCATTGACCCACGCGAAATCCTCGACGTC
CAGGCACGTATTGTGATGAGCGATGCCGAACGTACCGACGATGATTTATACGATACGGTGATTGGCTACC
GTGGCGGCAACTGGATTTATGAGTGGGCCCCGGATCTTTGTGAAGGAACCTTACTTCTGTGGTGTGACAT
AATTGGACAAACTACCTACAGAGATTTAAAGCTCTAAGGTAAATATAAAATTTTTAAGTGTATAATGTGT
TAAACTACTGATTCTAATTGTTTGTGTATTTTAGATTCCAACCTATGGAACTGATGAATGGGAGCAGTGG
TGGAATGCCTTTAATGAGGAAAACCTGTTTTGCTCAGAAGAAATGCCATCTAGTGATGATGAGGCTACTG
CTGACTCTCAACATTCTACTCCTCCAAAAAAGAAGAGAAAGGTAGAAGACCCCAAGGACTTTCCTTCAGA
ATTGCTAAGTTTTTTGAGTCATGCTGTGTTTAGTAATAGAACTCTTGCTTGCTTTGCTATTTACACCACA
AAGGAAAAAGCTGCACTGCTATACAAGAAAATTATGGAAAAATATTCTGTAACCTTTATAAGTAGGCATA
ACAGTTATAATCATAACATACTGTTTTTTCTTACTCCACACAGGCATAGAGTGTCTGCTATTAATAACTA
TGCTCAAAAATTGTGTACCTTTAGCTTTTTAATTTGTAAAGGGGTTAATAAGGAATATTTGATGTATAGT
GCCTTGACTAGAGATCATAATCAGCCATACCACATTTGTAGAGGTTTTACTTGCTTTAAAAAACCTCCCA
CACCTCCCCCTGAACCTGAAACATAAAATGAATGCAATTGTTGTTGTTAACTTGTTTATTGCAGCTTATA
ATGGTTACAAATAAAGCAATAGCATCACAAATTTCACAAATAAAGCATTTTTTTCACTGCATTCTAGTTG
TGGTTTGTCCAAACTCATCAATGTATCTTATCATGTCTGGATCAACTGGATAACTCAAGCTAACCAAAAT
CATCCCAAACTTCCCACCCCATACCCTATTACCACTGCCAATTACCTGTGGTTTCATTTACTCTAAACCT
GTGATTCCTCTGAATTATTTTCATTTTAAAGAAATTGTATTTGTTAAATATGTACTACAAACTTAGTAGT
TGGAAGGGCTAATTCACTCCCAAAGAAGACAAGATATCCTTGATCTGTGGATCTACCACACACAAGGCTA
CTTCCCTGATTAGCAGAACTACACACCAGGGCCAGGGGTCAGATATCCACTGACCTTTGGATGGTGCTAC
AAGCTAGTACCAGTTGAGCCAGATAAGGTAGAAGAGGCCAATAAAGGAGAGAACACCAGCTTGTTACACC
CTGTGAGCCTGCATGGGATGGATGACCCGGAGAGAGAAGTGTTAGAGTGGAGGTTTGACAGCCGCCTAGC
ATTTCATCACGTGGCCCGAGAGCTGCATCCGGAGTACTTCAAGAACTGCTGATATCGAGCTTGCTACAAG
GGACTTTCCGCTGGGGACTTTCCAGGGAGGCGTGGCCTGGGCGGGACTGGGGAGTGGCGAGCCCTCAGAT
CCTGCATATAAGCAGCTGCTTTTTGCCTGTACTGGGTCTCTCTGGTTAGACCAGATCTGAGCCTGGGAGC
TCTCTGGCTAACTAGGGAACCCACTGCTTAAGCCTCAATAAAGCTTGCCTTGAGTGCTTCAAGTAGTGTG
TGCCCGTCTGTTGTGTGACTCTGGTAACTAGAGATCCCTCAGACCCTTTTAGTCAGTGTGGAAAATCTCT
AGCAGTGGCGCCCGAACAGGGACTTGAAAGCGAAAGGGAAACCAGAGGAGCTCTCTCGACGCAGGACTCG
GCTTGCTGAAGCGCGCACGGCAAGAGGCGAGGGGCGGCGACTGGTGAGTACGCCAAAAATTTTGACTAGC
GGAGGCTAGAAGGAGAGAGATGGGTGCGAGAGCGTCAGTATTAAGCGGGGGAGAATTAGATCGCGATGGG
AAAAAATTCGGTTAAGGCCAGGGGGAAAGAAAAAATATAAATTAAAACATATAGTATGGGCAAGCAGGGA
GCTAGAACGATTCGCAGTTAATCCTGGCCTGTTAGAAACATCAGAAGGCTGTAGACAAATACTGGGACAG
CTACAACCATCCCTTCAGACAGGATCAGAAGAACTTAGATCATTATATAATACAGTAGCAACCCTCTATT
GTGTGCATCAAAGGATAGAGATAAAAGACACCAAGGAAGCTTTAGACAAGATAGAGGAAGAGCAAAACAA
AAGTAAGACCACCGCACAGCAAGCGGCCGGCCGCTGATCTTCAGACCTGGAGGAGGAGATATGAGGGACA
ATTGGAGAAGTGAATTATATAAATATAAAGTAGTAAAAATTGAACCATTAGGAGTAGCACCCACCAAGGC
AAAGAGAAGAGTGGTGCAGAGAGAAAAAAGAGCAGTGGGAATAGGAGCTTTGTTCCTTGGGTTCTTGGGA
GCAGCAGGAAGCACTATGGGCGCAGCGTCAATGACGCTGACGGTACAGGCCAGACAATTATTGTCTGGTA
TAGTGCAGCAGCAGAACAATTTGCTGAGGGCTATTGAGGCGCAACAGCATCTGTTGCAACTCACAGTCTG
GGGCATCAAGCAGCTCCAGGCAAGAATCCTGGCTGTGGAAAGATACCTAAAGGATCAACAGCTCCTGGGG
ATTTGGGGTTGCTCTGGAAAACTCATTTGCACCACTGCTGTGCCTTGGAATGCTAGTTGGAGTAATAAAT
CTCTGGAACAGATTTGGAATCACACGACCTGGATGGAGTGGGACAGAGAAATTAACAATTACACAAGCTT
AATACACTCCTTAATTGAAGAATCGCAAAACCAGCAAGAAAAGAATGAACAAGAATTATTGGAATTAGAT
AAATGGGCAAGTTTGTGGAATTGGTTTAACATAACAAATTGGCTGTGGTATATAAAATTATTCATAATGA
TAGTAGGAGGCTTGGTAGGTTTAAGAATAGTTTTTGCTGTACTTTCTATAGTGAATAGAGTTAGGCAGGG
ATATTCACCATTATCGTTTCAGACCCACCTCCCAACCCCGAGGGGACCCGACAGGCCCGAAGGAATAGAA
GAAGAAGGTGGAGAGAGAGACAGAGACAGATCCATTCGATTAGTGAACGGATCTCGACGGTATCGCCAAA
TGGCAGTATTCATCCACAATTTTAAAAGAAAAGGGGGGATTGGGGGGTACAGTGCAGGGGAAAGAATAGT
AGACATAATAGCAACAGACATACAAACTAAAGAATTACAAAAACAAATTACAAAAATTCAAAATTTTCGG
GTTTATTACAGGGACAGCAGAGATCCAGTTTGGATCGATAAGCTTGATATCGAATTCCTGCAGCCCCGAT
AAAATAAAAGATTTTATTTAGTCTCCAGAAAAAGGGGGGAATGAAAGACCCCACCTGTAGGTTTGGCAAG
CTAGCTGCAGTAACGCCATTTTGCAAGGCATGGAAAAATACCAAACCAAGAATAGAGAAGTTCAGATCAA
GGGCGGGTACATGAAAATAGCTAACGTTGGGCCAAACAGGATATCTGCGGTGAGCAGTTTCGGCCCCGGC
CCGGGGCCAAGAACAGATGGTCACCGCAGTTTCGGCCCCGGCCCGAGGCCAAGAACAGATGGTCCCCAGA
TATGGCCCAACCCTCAGCAGTTTCTTAAGACCCATCAGATGTTTCCAGGCTCCCCCAAGGACCTGAAATG
ACCCTGCGCCTTATTTGAATTAACCAATCAGCCTGCTTCTCGCTTCTGTTCGCGCGCTTCTGCTTCCCGA
GCTCTATAAAAGAGCTCACAACCCCTCACTCGGCGCGCCAGTCCTCCGACAGACTGAGTCGCCCGGGGGG
GATCTGGAGCTCTCGAGAATTCTCACGCGTATGGCCACAGACGCAATCGACCATTACTACCAGAACAGAG
ACGGCCCCCCTTCCAGGAGCTTTAGCGACGAATACGACTCATACAATAAGACAGCCCCTCTGCCACCTCT
GAGCGCCTGCCCAGAGCGCGCCCAGACCCCTAACAGCAAGAGAATCCCCATCACACCCAATTCCGCCAAG
AGCACCTCCGAGTCTCCTCGGAGAATCACATTCTCTCGCGACGCAGGCAGCTCCACCAAGGGCAGCACCC
AGACAAGCCCATCCAACCAGGGCTCCGTGTCTAGCCGGAATGGCTCTAACGGAAATGGCCTGGGCCTGTC
CTCTGCCGGCAACTTCGCCGATTTCTTTAGCTCCGAGGTGTTTTATATCGTGCTGCACAATCCCACCACA
GCCCACAGATTCCTGAAGTTTTGCCAGAGCAGGGCCTGTTCCGAGAACCTGGAGTTTCTGCAGAAGATCG
ACGAGTACAATAGGCTGATCGATGAGGCCACACGCCTGCTGTCTACCATCTACAGCACATACGTGAGCAG
CGAGGCCCCTAAGCAGATCAACATCTCTAATAGCCACGCCAGGCGCCTGAGCCACGACATCAAGGGAGCA
ACCCACAACGTGCTGCCCGGCCTGGAGGATATCTTCAATGGCTCCCAGGAGCAGATCGAGAAGCTGCTGG
CCTCTGACCTGTATCCTAGATTTGTGAAGCACCAGGTGACCGCATCCGCCACAATGGCCCTGGCAAACGA
CAAGGAGAGGTACCCAGGCCTGGGCGATTGCTTCTGTCTGACAGACCCACGGAGAGCCGATAATCCCATC
GTGTTCGCAAGCGACGGATTCGTGAGCGTGACCGGCTATTCCCGCTCTGATATCATCCCAAGGAACTGCC
GCTTCCTGCAGGGCAGCTTTACCGACCGGCAGGCCACAAAGAGGCTGCGCACCTCCATCGAGAATCGCGA
GGAGACAGTGGAGCTGCTGCTGAACTATCGGAAGAATGGCGATCCCTTTTGGAACCTGCTGTACGTGTCC
CCTCTGCTGGACGGCAATGGCGATGTGAGATTCTTTCTGGGCGGCCAGATCAACTGTTCTACCACAATCC
ACAGCCGGACCGACGTGCTGAGAATCCTGAGCCTGAACGACGAGGATACAGGCTCCTTCATCGAGGGCTC
TAATAAGACCCCCAGCGTGCGGTCCAAGGAGTCTAACAATGCCTCCAACTATGGCAAGACATCCTTCTTT
AAGTCTTTTAAGAAGTACAAGGCCAATACCGTGGAGATCAGAGACGAGGCCGGCATGGAGGGCGAGCTGA
TCGATAGGATCGGCAAGCTGCAGTTCAAGACACAGGTGGAGGAGTTTTACACCGCCTATTCTAAGTACCT
GGTGCTGAGCTATCAGCCACAGTCCCAGAACCTGATCGTGAAGTACTTCAGCCCCGGCATCGTGGATATG
CTGAACCTGAATATGCCTAATGGCCTGGTGGCCCCAATCGTGGACAAGGATATCTTCAAGGTGCTGACAG
AGCACTCCCCTTCCTCTGTGCCACGGACCTTTAAGAACGTGGTGAGGGAAGGCATCAAAGCAGGCAGGGC
CGTGTCTGTGGAGACAGGCCTGCTGACAGGCATCGAGGAGATCAAGAAGTCTCAGAACATCTTCAGCGGC
ACCACAGCCAATCGGGAGAGAGGCTGGAAGAAGGCCGAGGAGAAGTACGTGTGCCACTTTACCCCCTGTA
AGGATGAGATGGGCAGGGTCGGCTGGGTGGTGCTGACTGTCGCTCCTAAACTGGAAAGATTTGAATTCGG
TGGTGGATCAGGTGGAGGATCTATGGTGAGCAAGGGCGAGGAGGATAACATGGCCATCATCAAGGAGTTC
ATGCGCTTCAAGGTGCACATGGAGGGCTCCGTGAACGGCCACGAGTTCGAGATCGAGGGCGAGGGCGAGG
GCCGCCCCTACGAGGGCACCCAGACCGCCAAGCTGAAGGTGACCAAGGGTGGCCCCCTGCCCTTCGCCTG
GGACATCCTGTCCCCTCAGTTCATGTACGGCTCCAAGGCCTACGTGAAGCACCCCGCCGACATCCCCGAC
TACTTGAAGCTGTCCTTCCCCGAGGGCTTCAAGTGGGAGCGCGTGATGAACTTCGAGGACGGCGGCGTGG
TGACCGTGACCCAGGACTCCTCCCTGCAGGACGGCGAGTTCATCTACAAGGTGAAGCTGCGCGGCACCAA
CTTCCCCTCCGACGGCCCCGTAATGCAGAAGAAGACCATGGGCTGGGAGGCCTCCTCCGAGCGGATGTAC
CCCGAGGACGGCGCCCTGAAGGGCGAGATCAAGCAGAGGCTGAAGCTGAAGGACGGCGGCCACTACGACG
CTGAGGTCAAGACCACCTACAAGGCCAAGAAGCCCGTGCAGCTGCCCGGCGCCTACAACGTCAACATCAA
GTTGGACATCACCTCCCACAACGAGGACTACACCATCGTGGAACAGTACGAACGCGCCGAGGGCCGCCAC
TCCACCGGCGGCATGGACGAGCTGTACAAGGGTGGTGGATCAGGTGGAGGATCTCAACCACTGAGATTAC
CAAGTCCTGAAGTATATCGTTTTGTAGTAAAAGACTCTGAGGAAAACATTGTTTTTGAAGACAACTTGCA
AAGTAGAAGTGGCATCCCCATTATTAAAGGAGGAACTGTAGTGAAATTAATTGAAAGGTTAACATATCAT
ATGTATGCAGATCCCAATTTTGTTCGTACTTTTCTTACCACATATCGTTCATTTTGTAAACCACAGGAAT
TGCTGAGCTTACTGATTGAACGGTTTGAAATTCCAGAGCCAGAACCTACTGACGCAGACAAATTGGCAAT
AGAGAAAGGCGAGCAGCCAATCAGTGCAGACCTTAAAAGATTTCGCAAGGAATATGTCCAACCAGTACAA
CTTAGGATCTTAAATGTATTTCGGCATTGGGTTGAACATCATTTTTATGACTTTGAAAGAGACTTGGAAT
TGCTTGAAAGACTAGAATCCTTCATTTCAAGTGTAAGAGGGAAAGCTATGAAAAAATGGGTAGAGTCAAT
TGCTAAGATCATCAGGAGGAAGAAGCAAGCTCAGGCAAACGGAGTAAGCCATAATATTACCTTTGAAAGT
CCACCTCCACCAATTGAATGGCATATCAGCAAACCAGGACAGTTTGAAACATTTGATCTCATGACACTTC
ATCCAATAGAAATTGCACGTCAGCTGACACTTTTGGAGTCTGATCTTTACAGGAAAGTTCAACCGTCTGA
ACTTGTAGGGAGTGTGTGGACCAAAGAAGATAAAGAAATAAATTCTCCAAATTTATTAAAAATGATTCGC
CATACCACAAATCTCACCCTCTGGTTTGAAAAATGCATTGTGGAAGCAGAAAATTTTGAAGAACGGGTGG
CAGTACTAAGTAGAATTATAGAAATTCTGCAAGTTTTTCAAGATTTGAATAATTTCAATGGCGTATTGGA
GATAGTCAGTGCAGTAAATTCAGTGTCAGTATACAGACTAGACCATACCTTTGAGGCACTGCAGGAAAGG
AAAAGGAAAATTTTGGACGAAGCTGTGGAATTAAGTCAAGATCACTTTAAAAAATACCTAGTAAAACTTA
AGTCAATCAATCCACCTTGTGTGCCTTTTTTTGGAATATATTTAACAAATATTCTGAAGACCGAAGAAGG
GAATAATGATTTTTTAAAAAAGAAAGGGAAAGATTTAATCAATTTCAGTAAGAGGAGGAAAGTAGCTGAA
ATTACTGGAGAAATTCAGCAGTATCAGAATCAGCCTTACTGTTTACGGATAGAACCAGATATGAGGAGAT
TCTTTGAAAACCTTAACCCCATGGGAAGTGCATCTGAAAAAGAGTTTACAGATTATTTGTTCAACAAGTC
ACTAGAAATTGAACCTCGAAACTGCAAACAGCCACCTCGATTTCCTAGGAAATCAACTTTTTCCTTAAAA
TCTCCTGGAATAAGGCCTAACACAGGCCGACATGGCTCTACCTAAGCGGCCGCAACTCCCACCTGCAACA
TGCGTGACTGACTGAGGCCGCGACTCTAGAGTCGACCTGCAGGCATGCAAGCTTGATATCAAGCTTATCG
ATAATCAACCTCTGGATTACAAAATTTGTGAAAGATTGACTGGTATTCTTAACTATGTTGCTCCTTTTAC
GCTATGTGGATACGCTGCTTTAATGCCTTTGTATCATGCTATTGCTTCCCGTATGGCTTTCATTTTCTCC
TCCTTGTATAAATCCTGGTTGCTGTCTCTTTATGAGGAGTTGTGGCCCGTTGTCAGGCAACGTGGCGTGG
TGTGCACTGTGTTTGCTGACGCAACCCCCACTGGTTGGGGCATTGCCACCACCTGTCAGCTCCTTTCCGG
GACTTTCGCTTTCCCCCTCCCTATTGCCACGGCGGAACTCATCGCCGCCTGCCTTGCCCGCTGCTGGACA
GGGGCTCGGCTGTTGGGCACTGACAATTCCGTGGTGTTGTCGGGGAAATCATCGTCCTTTCCTTGGCTGC
TCGCCTGTGTTGCCACCTGGATTCTGCGCGGGACGTCCTTCTGCTACGTCCCTTCGGCCCTCAATCCAGC
GGACCTTCCTTCCCGCGGCCTGCTGCCGGCTCTGCGGCCTCTTCCGCGTCTTCGCCTTCGCCCTCAGACG
AGTCGGATCTCCCTTTGGGCCGCCTCCCCGCATCGATACCGTCGACCTCGAGGGAATTAATTTGAGCTCG
GTACCTTTAAGACCAATGACTTACAAGGCAGCTGTAGATCTTAGCCACTTTTTAAAAGAAAAGGGGGGAC
TGGAAGGGCTAATTCACTCCCAACGAAGACAAGATCTGCTTTTTGCTTGTACTGGGTCTCTCTGGTTAGA
CCAGATCTGAGCCTGGGAGCTCTCTGGCTAACTAGGGAACCCACTGCTTAAGCCTCAATAAAGCTTGCCT
TGAGTGCTTCAAGTAGTGTGTGCCCGTCTGTTGTGTGACTCTGGTAACTAGAGATCCCTCAGACCCTTTT
AGTCAGTGTGGAAAATCTCTAGCAGCATCTAGAATTAATTCCGTGTATTCTATAGTGTCACCTAAATCGT
ATGTGTATGATACATAAGGTTATGTATTAATTGTAGCCGCGTTCTAACGACAATATGTACAAGCCTAATT
GTGTAGCATCTGGCTTACTGAAGCAGACCCTATCATCTCTCTCGTAAACTGCCGTCAGAGTCGGTTTGGT
TGGACGAACCTTCTGAGTTTCTGGTAACGCCGTCCCGCACCCGGAAATGGTCAGCGAACCAATCAGCAGG
GTCATCGCTAGCCAGATCCTCTACGCCGGACGCATCGTGGCCGGCATCACCGGCGCCACAGGTGCGGTTG
CTGGCGCCTATATCGCCGACATCACCGATGGGGAAGATCGGGCTCGCCACTTCGGGCTCATGAGCGCTTG
TTTCGGCGTGGGTATGGTGGCAGGCCCCGTGGCCGGGGGACTGTTGGGCGCCATCTCCTTGCATGCACCA
TTCCTTGCGGCGGCGGTGCTCAACGGCCTCAACCTACTACTGGGCTGCTTCCTAATGCAGGAGTCGCATA
AGGGAGAGCGTCGAATGGTGCACTCTCAGTACAATCTGCTCTGATGCCGCATAGTTAAGCCAGCCCCGAC
ACCCGCCAACACCCGCTGACGCGCCCTGACGGGCTTGTCTGCTCCCGGCATCCGCTTACAGACAAGCTGT
GACCGTCTCCGGGAGCTGCATGTGTCAGAGGTTTTCACCGTCATCACCGAAACGCGCGAGACGAAAGGGC
CTCGTGATACGCCTATTTTTATAGGTTAATGTCATGATAATAATGGTTTCTTAGACGTCAGGTGGCACTT
TTCGGGGAAATGTGCGCGGAACCCCTATTTGTTTATTTTTCTAAATACATTCAAATATGTATCCGCTCAT
GAGACAATAACCCTGATAAATGCTTCAATAATATTGAAAAAGGAAGAGTATGAGTATTCAACATTTCCGT
GTCGCCCTTATTCCCTTTTTTGCGGCATTTTGCCTTCCTGTTTTTGCTCACCCAGAAACGCTGGTGAAAG
TAAAAGATGCTGAAGATCAGTTGGGTGCACGAGTGGGTTACATCGAACTGGATCTCAACAGCGGTAAGAT
CCTTGAGAGTTTTCGCCCCGAAGAACGTTTTCCAATGATGAGCACTTTTAAAGTTCTGCTATGTGGCGCG
GTATTATCCCGTATTGACGCCGGGCAAGAGCAACTCGGTCGCCGCATACACTATTCTCAGAATGACTTGG
TTGAGTACTCACCAGTCACAGAAAAGCATCTTACGGATGGCATGACAGTAAGAGAATTATGCAGTGCTGC
CATAACCATGAGTGATAACACTGCGGCCAACTTACTTCTGACAACGATCGGAGGACCGAAGGAGCTAACC
GCTTTTTTGCACAACATGGGGGATCATGTAACTCGCCTTGATCGTTGGGAACCGGAGCTGAATGAAGCCA
TACCAAACGACGAGCGTGACACCACGATGCCTGTAGCAATGGCAACAACGTTGCGCAAACTATTAACTGG
CGAACTACTTACTCTAGCTTCCCGGCAACAATTAATAGACTGGATGGAGGCGGATAAAGTTGCAGGACCA
CTTCTGCGCTCGGCCCTTCCGGCTGGCTGGTTTATTGCTGATAAATCTGGAGCCGGTGAGCGTGGGTCTC
GCGGTATCATTGCAGCACTGGGGCCAGATGGTAAGCCCTCCCGTATCGTAGTTATCTACACGACGGGGAG
TCAGGCAACTATGGATGAACGAAATAGACAGATCGCTGAGATAGGTGCCTCACTGATTAAGCATTGGTAA
CTGTCAGACCAAGTTTACTCATATATACTTTAGATTGATTTAAAACTTCATTTTTAATTTAAAAGGATCT
AGGTGAAGATCCTTTTTGATAATCTCATGACCAAAATCCCTTAACGTGAGTTTTCGTTCCACTGAGCGTC
AGACCCCGTAGAAAAGATCAAAGGATCTTCTTGAGATCCTTTTTTTCTGCGCGTAATCTGCTGCTTGCAA
ACAAAAAAACCACCGCTACCAGCGGTGGTTTGTTTGCCGGATCAAGAGCTACCAACTCTTTTTCCGAAGG
TAACTGGCTTCAGCAGAGCGCAGATACCAAATACTGTTCTTCTAGTGTAGCCGTAGTTAGGCCACCACTT
CAAGAACTCTGTAGCACCGCCTACATACCTCGCTCTGCTAATCCTGTTACCAGTGGCTGCTGCCAGTGGC
GATAAGTCGTGTCTTACCGGGTTGGACTCAAGACGATAGTTACCGGATAAGGCGCAGCGGTCGGGCTGAA
CGGGGGGTTCGTGCACACAGCCCAGCTTGGAGCGAACGACCTACACCGAACTGAGATACCTACAGCGTGA
GCTATGAGAAAGCGCCACGCTTCCCGAAGGGAGAAAGGCGGACAGGTATCCGGTAAGCGGCAGGGTCGGA
ACAGGAGAGCGCACGAGGGAGCTTCCAGGGGGAAACGCCTGGTATCTTTATAGTCCTGTCGGGTTTCGCC
ACCTCTGACTTGAGCGTCGATTTTTGTGATGCTCGTCAGGGGGGCGGAGCCTATGGAAAAACGCCAGCAA
CGCGGCCTTTTTACGGTTCCTGGCCTTTTGCTGGCCTTTTGCTCACATGTTCTTTCCTGCGTTATCCCCT
GATTCTGTGGATAACCGTATTACCGCCTTTGAGTGAGCTGATACCGCTCGCCGCAGCCGAACGACCGAGC
GCAGCGAGTCAGTGAGCGAGGAAGCGGAAGAGCGCCCAATACGCAAACC
